Addgene plasmid #139655: pAAV ORANGE Gria1-HaloTag KI
Purpose: Endogenous tagging of GluA1: C-terminal (amino acid position: STOP codon)
Depositing lab: Harold MacGillavry. Depositing organization: Utrecht University. Publication: ORANGE: A CRISPR/Cas9-based genome editing toolbox for epitope tagging of endogenous proteins in neurons. Willems J, de Jong APH, Scheefhals N, Mertens E, Catsburg LAE, Poorthuis RB, de Winter F, Verhaagen J, Meye FJ, MacGillavry HD. PLoS Biol. 2020 Apr 10;18(4):e3000665. doi: 10.1371/journal.pbio.3000665. PubMed 32275651.
Backbone
  Vector backbone: pAAV
  Backbone size w/o insert (bp): 7363
  Vector type: Mammalian Expression, AAV
Growth in bacteria
  Bacterial resistance: Ampicillin, 100 μg/mL
  Growth temperature: 37°C
  Growth strain: NEB Stable
  Copy number: High Copy
Gene/Insert
  Gene/Insert name: gRNA and HaloTag donor
  gRNA/shRNA sequence: GGGAGCCACAGGATTGTAAC
  Species: M. musculus (mouse), R. norvegicus (rat)
  Promoter: U6
  Cloning method: Restriction Enzyme; 5′ cloning site Unknown (unknown if destroyed)
Terms and licenses: Academic/Nonprofit Terms; Industry Terms: Not Available to Industry
Depositor comments: Please note Addgene NGS found some discrepancies in the ITR regions of these plasmids. These regions are repetitive and can be difficult to sequence using NGS. Depositor confirms plasmids are functional
How to cite: pAAV ORANGE Gria1-HaloTag KI was a gift from Harold MacGillavry (Addgene plasmid # 139655 ; http://n2t.net/addgene:139655 ; RRID:Addgene_139655)
