[The description below was written by a language model from this plasmid's Addgene catalogue record and pLannotate feature annotations shown in this document.]
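Description:
pAAV ORANGE Gria1-HaloTag KI is an AAV transfer plasmid from the ORANGE CRISPR/Cas9 knock-in toolbox, built to tag endogenous GluA1 (the AMPA receptor subunit encoded by Gria1) with HaloTag in mouse or rat neurons. The insertion is directed to the C-terminus, at the position of the stop codon. The plasmid is propagated in E. coli through a high-copy ColE1/pUC-type origin with ampicillin selection (AmpR), and it also carries an f1 origin and small remnants of lacZα, lacI, rop and bom from its cloning-vector ancestry. AAV2 inverted terminal repeats flank the payload for packaging into recombinant AAV. They are annotated only as fragments, and the repository notes sequencing discrepancies in these repetitive regions, although the depositor reports that the plasmid is functional.

Between the ITRs, a human U6 (RNA polymerase III) promoter drives a Gria1-targeting guide fused to the S. pyogenes Cas9 gRNA scaffold. This is followed by the promoterless HaloTag coding sequence, which serves as the donor for integration at the Cas9 cut site. HaloTag is a modified dehalogenase that binds chloroalkane ligands covalently, so the tagged receptor can be labelled with a dye of choice for imaging. A separate EF-1α promoter drives mCherry fused to a fragment annotated as human SYNE3 (a nesprin), terminated by the hGH polyadenylation signal. This cassette presumably provides a red marker for identifying transduced cells, though the record does not state its purpose. No Cas9 coding sequence is annotated, so the nuclease would have to be supplied from another source. The sequenced record is 7,232 nt, slightly shorter than the listed backbone size.
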