Features (pLannotate 1.2.2; 19 found; start..end, strand, type, name):
     38..145     +  repeat_region  AAV2 ITR (fragment): inverted terminal repeat of adeno-associated virus serotype 2 inverted
    193..433     +  promoter       U6 promoter: RNA polymerase III promoter for human U6 snRNA
    462..537     +  misc_RNA       gRNA scaffold: guide RNA scaffold for the Streptococcus pyogenes CRISPR/Cas9 system
    544..587     +  misc_RNA       gRNA scaffold (fragment): guide RNA scaffold for the Streptococcus pyogenes CRISPR/Cas9 system
    690..1580    +  CDS            HaloTag®: modified bacterial dehalogenase that forms covalent bonds with chloroalkane derivatives
   1655..2833    +  promoter       EF-1α promoter: strong constitutive promoter for human elongation factor EF-1α
   2846..3550    +  CDS            mCherry: mCherry is a basic (constitutively fluorescent) red fluorescent protein published in 2004, derived from Discosoma sp.. It is reported to be a very rapidly-maturing monomer with low acid sensitivity.
   3542..3814    +  CDS            SYNE3 (fragment): SYNE3_HUMAN - Also known as C14orf139 From Homo sapiens (Human).
   3816..3845    +  misc_feature   MCS (fragment): pBluescript multiple cloning site
   3867..4343    +  polyA_signal   hGH poly(A) signal: human growth hormone polyadenylation signal
   4387..4425    +  repeat_region  AAV2 ITR (fragment): inverted terminal repeat of adeno-associated virus serotype 2 inverted
   4429..4482    -  CDS            lacI (fragment): lac repressor; lacI; The lac repressor binds to the lac operator to inhibit transcription in E. coli. This inhibition can be relieved by adding lactose or isopropyl-β-D-thiogalactopyranoside (IPTG).
   4665..5253    -  rep_origin     ori: high-copy-number ColE1/pMB1/pBR322/pUC origin of replication
   5424..6284    -  CDS            AmpR: β-lactamase; bla; confers resistance to ampicillin, carbenicillin, and related antibiotics
   6285..6389    -  promoter       AmpR promoter: bla
   6484..6519    +  CDS            rop (fragment): Rop protein, which maintains plasmids at low copy number; rop
   6621..6720    +  misc_feature   bom (fragment): basis of mobility region from pBR322
   6748..7176    -  rep_origin     f1 ori (sequence partly withheld): f1 bacteriophage origin of replication; arrow indicates direction of (+) strand synthesis
   7180..14      -  CDS            lacZα (fragment) (across the origin): LacZα fragment of β-galactosidase; lacZ fragment
>Addgene plasmid #139655 | pAAV ORANGE Gria1-HaloTag KI | addgene full sequence | sequence record 296062 | Addgene NGS Result
CGCTATTACGCCAGGCTGCAGGGGGGGGGGGNNNGNNGGCCACTCCCTCTCTGCGCGCTCGCTCGCTCAC
TGAGGCCGGGCGACCAAAGGTCGCCCGACGCCCGGGCTTTGCCCGGGCGGCCTCAGTGAGCGAGCGAGCG
CGCAGAGAGGGAGTGGCCAACTCCATCACTAGGGGTTCCTCAGATCCCATGTGAGGGCCTATTTCCCATG
ATTCCTTCATATTTGCATATACGATACAAGGCTGTTAGAGAGATAATTGGAATTAATTTGACTGTAAACA
CAAAGATATTAGTACAAAATACGTGACGTAGAAAGTAATAATTTCTTGGGTAGTTTGCAGTTTTAAAATT
ATGTTTTAAAATGGACTATCATATGCTTACCGTAACTTGAAAGTATTTCGATTTCTTGGCTTTATATATC
TTGTGGAAAGGACGAAACACCGGGAGCCACAGGATTGTAACGTTTTAGAGCTAGAAATAGCAAGTTAAAA
TAAGGCTAGTCCGTTATCAACTTGAAAAAGTGGCACCGAGTCGGTGCTTTTTTGTTTTAGAGCTAGAAAT
AGCAAGTTAAAATAAGGCTAGTCCGTTTTTAGCGCGTGCGCCAATTCTGCAGACAAATGGCTCTAGAAGC
TTACCCGTTACAATCCTGTGGCTCCCGGCGCTAGCGGTAGCGGCTCCAGTAGATCTGGGATGGCAGAAAT
CGGTACTGGCTTTCCATTCGACCCCCATTATGTGGAAGTCCTGGGCGAGCGCATGCACTACGTCGATGTT
GGTCCGCGCGATGGCACCCCTGTGCTGTTCCTGCACGGTAACCCGACCTCCTCCTACGTGTGGCGCAACA
TCATCCCGCATGTTGCACCGACCCATCGCTGCATTGCTCCAGACCTGATCGGTATGGGCAAATCCGACAA
ACCAGACCTGGGTTATTTCTTCGACGACCACGTCCGCTTCATGGATGCCTTCATCGAAGCCCTGGGTCTG
GAAGAGGTCGTCCTGGTCATTCACGACTGGGGCTCCGCTCTGGGTTTCCACTGGGCCAAGCGCAATCCAG
AGCGCGTCAAAGGTATTGCATTTATGGAGTTCATCCGCCCTATCCCGACCTGGGACGAATGGCCAGAATT
TGCCCGCGAGACCTTCCAGGCCTTCCGCACCACCGACGTCGGCCGCAAGCTGATCATCGATCAGAACGTT
TTTATCGAGGGTACGCTGCCGATGGGTGTCGTCCGCCCGCTGACTGAAGTCGAGATGGACCATTACCGCG
AGCCGTTCCTGAATCCTGTTGACCGCGAGCCACTGTGGCGCTTCCCAAACGAGCTGCCAATCGCCGGTGA
GCCAGCGAACATCGTCGCGCTGGTCGAAGAATACATGGACTGGCTGCACCAGTCCCCTGTCCCGAAGCTG
CTGTTCTGGGGCACCCCAGGCGTTCTGATCCCACCGGCCGAAGCCGCTCGCCTGGCCAAAAGCCTGCCTA
ACTGCAAGGCTGTGGACATCGGCCCGGGTCTGAATCTGCTGCAAGAAGACAACCCGGACCTGATCGGCAG
CGAGATCGCGCGCTGGCTGTCCACGCTCGAGATTTCCGGCTAAGCGCTCCCGTTACAATCCTGTGGCTCC
CACGCGCCGCTAGCGGTACCGGATCCTACGTATCTAGAGTCGACGGCTCCGGTGCCCGTCAGTGGGCAGA
GCGCACATCGCCCACAGTCCCCGAGAAGTTGGGGGGAGGGGTCGGCAATTGAACCGGTGCCTAGAGAAGG
TGGCGCGGGGTAAACTGGGAAAGTGATGTCGTGTACTGGCTCCGCCTTTTTCCCGAGGGTGGGGGAGAAC
CGTATATAAGTGCAGTAGTCGCCGTGAACGTTCTTTTTCGCAACGGGTTTGCCGCCAGAACACAGGTAAG
TGCCGTGTGTGGTTCCCGCGGGCCTGGCCTCTTTACGGGTTATGGCCCTTGCGTGCCTTGAATTACTTCC
ACCTGGCTGCAGTACGTGATTCTTGATCCCGAGCTTCGGGTTGGAAGTGGGTGGGAGAGTTCGAGGCCTT
GCGCTTAAGGAGCCCCTTCGCCTCGTGCTTGAGTTGAGGCCTGGCCTGGGCGCTGGGGCCGCCGCGTGCG
AATCTGGTGGCACCTTCGCGCCTGTCTCGCTGCTTTCGATAAGTCTCTAGCCATTTAAAATTTTTGATGA
CCTGCTGCGACGCTTTTTTTCTGGCAAGATAGTCTTGTAAATGCGGGCCAAGATCTGCACACTGGTATTT
CGGTTTTTGGGGCCGCGGGCGGCGACGGGGCCCGTGCGTCCCAGCGCACATGTTCGGCGAGGCGGGGCCT
GCGAGCGCGGCCACCGAGAATCGGACGGGGGTAGTCTCAAGCTGGCCGGCCTGCTCTGGTGCCTGGCCTC
GCGCCGCCGTGTATCGCCCCGCCCTGGGCGGCAAGGCTGGCCCGGTCGGCACCAGTTGCGTGAGCGGAAA
GATGGCCGCTTCCCGGCCCTGCTGCAGGGAGCTCAAAATGGAGGACGCGGCGCTCGGGAGAGCGGGCGGG
TGAGTCACCCACACAAAGGAAAAGGGCCTTTCCGTCCTCAGCCGTCGCTTCATGTGACTCCACGGAGTAC
CGGGCGCCGTCCAGGCACCTCGATTAGTTCTCGAGCTTTTGGAGTACGTCGTCTTTAGGTTGGGGGGAGG
GGTTTTATGCGATGGAGTTTCCCCACACTGAGTGGGTGGAGACTGAAGTTAGGCCAGCTTGGCACTTGAT
GTAATTCTCCTTGGAATTTGCCCTTTTTGAGTTTGGATCTTGGTTCATTCTCAAGCCTCAGACAGTGGTT
CAAAGTTTTTTTCTTCCATTTCAGGTGTCGTGAGCCACCATGCAAGTGAGCAAGGGCGAGGAGGATAACA
TGGCCATCATCAAGGAGTTCATGCGCTTCAAGGTGCACATGGAGGGCTCCGTGAACGGCCACGAGTTCGA
GATCGAGGGCGAGGGCGAGGGCCGCCCCTACGAGGGCACCCAGACCGCCAAGCTGAAGGTGACCAAGGGT
GGCCCCCTGCCCTTCGCCTGGGACATCCTGTCCCCTCAGTTCATGTACGGCTCCAAGGCCTACGTGAAGC
ACCCCGCCGACATCCCCGACTACTTGAAGCTGTCCTTCCCCGAGGGCTTCAAGTGGGAGCGCGTGATGAA
CTTCGAGGACGGCGGCGTGGTGACCGTGACCCAGGACTCCTCCCTGCAGGACGGCGAGTTCATCTACAAG
GTGAAGCTGCGCGGCACCAACTTCCCCTCCGACGGCCCCGTAATGCAGAAGAAGACTATGGGCTGGGAGG
CCTCCTCCGAGCGGATGTACCCCGAGGACGGCGCCCTGAAGGGCGAGATCAAGCAGAGGCTGAAGCTGAA
GGACGGCGGCCACTACGACGCTGAGGTCAAGACCACCTACAAGGCCAAGAAGCCCGTGCAGCTGCCCGGC
GCCTACAACGTCAACATCAAGTTGGACATCACCTCCCACAACGAGGACTACACCATCGTGGAACAGTACG
AACGCGCCGAGGGCCGCCACTCCACCGGCGGCATGGACGAGCTGTACAAGTCCGGACTCAGATCTCGAGA
GGAGGAGGAGGAGACAGACAGCAGGATGCCCCACCTCGACAGCCCCGGCAGCTCCCAGCCGAGACGCTCC
TTCCTCTCAAGGGTGATCAGGGCAGCGCTACCGTTGCAGCTGCTTCTGCTGCTGCTGCTGCTCCTGGCCT
GCCTGCTACCTGCCTCTGAAGATGACTACAGCTGCACCCAGGCCAACAACTTTGCCCGATCCTTCTACCC
CATGCTGCGGTACACCAACGGGCCACCTCCCACCTAGGAATTCGATATCAAGCTTATCGATACCGAGCGC
TGCTCGAGAGATCTACGGGTGGCATCCCTGTGACCCCTCCCCAGTGCCTCTCCTGGCCCTGGAAGTTGCC
ACTCCAGTGCCCACCAGCCTTGTCCTAATAAAATTAAGTTGCATCATTTTGTCTGACTAGGTGTCCTTCT
ATAATATTATGGGGTGGAGGGGGGTGGTATGGAGCAAGGGGCAAGTTGGGAAGACAACCTGTAGGGCCTG
CGGGGTCTATTGGGAACCAAGCTGGAGTGCAGTGGCACAATCTTGGCTCACTGCAATCTCCGCCTCCTGG
GTTCAAGCGATTCTCCTGCCTCAGCCTCCCGAGTTGTTGGGATTCCAGGCATGCATGACCAGGCTCAGCT
AATTTTTGTTTTTTTGGTAGAGACGGGGTTTCACCATATTGGCCAGGCTGGTCTCCAACTCCTAATCTCA
GGTGATCTACCCACCTTGGCCTCCCAAATTGCTGGGATTACAGGCGTGAACCACTGCTCCCTTCCCTGTC
CTTCTGATTTTGTAGGTAACCACGTGCGGACCGAGCGGCCGATCTGAGGAACCCCTAGTGATGGAGTTGG
CCACTCCCTCTCTGCAGCCTGCATTAATGAATCGGCCAACGCGCGGGGAGAGGCGGTTTGCGTATTGGGC
GCTCTTCCGCTTCCTCGCTCACTGACTCGCTGCGCTCGGTCGTTCGGCTGCGGCGAGCGGTATCAGCTCA
CTCAAAGGCGGTAATACGGTTATCCACAGAATCAGGGGATAACGCAGGAAAGAACATGTGAGCAAAAGGC
CAGCAAAAGGCCAGGAACCGTAAAAAGGCCGCGTTGCTGGCGTTTTTCCATAGGCTCCGCCCCCCTGACG
AGCATCACAAAAATCGACGCTCAAGTCAGAGGTGGCGAAACCCGACAGGACTATAAAGATACCAGGCGTT
TCCCCCTGGAAGCTCCCTCGTGCGCTCTCCTGTTCCGACCCTGCCGCTTACCGGATACCTGTCCGCCTTT
CTCCCTTCGGGAAGCGTGGCGCTTTCTCATAGCTCACGCTGTAGGTATCTCAGTTCGGTGTAGGTCGTTC
GCTCCAAGCTGGGCTGTGTGCACGAACCCCCCGTTCAGCCCGACCGCTGCGCCTTATCCGGTAACTATCG
TCTTGAGTCCAACCCGGTAAGACACGACTTATCGCCACTGGCAGCAGCCACTGGTAACAGGATTAGCAGA
GCGAGGTATGTAGGCGGTGCTACAGAGTTCTTGAAGTGGTGGCCTAACTACGGCTACACTAGAAGAACAG
TATTTGGTATCTGCGCTCTGCTGAAGCCAGTTACCTTCGGAAAAAGAGTTGGTAGCTCTTGATCCGGCAA
ACAAACCACCGCTGGTAGCGGTGGTTTTTTTGTTTGCAAGCAGCAGATTACGCGCAGAAAAAAAGGATCT
CAAGAAGATCCTTTGATCTTTTCTACGGGGTCTGACGCTCAGTGGAACGAAAACTCACGTTAAGGGATTT
TGGTCATGAGATTATCAAAAAGGATCTTCACCTAGATCCTTTTAAATTAAAAATGAAGTTTTAAATCAAT
CTAAAGTATATATGAGTAAACTTGGTCTGACAGTTACCAATGCTTAATCAGTGAGGCACCTATCTCAGCG
ATCTGTCTATTTCGTTCATCCATAGTTGCCTGACTCCCCGTCGTGTAGATAACTACGATACGGGAGGGCT
TACCATCTGGCCCCAGTGCTGCAATGATACCGCGAGACCCACGCTCACCGGCTCCAGATTTATCAGCAAT
AAACCAGCCAGCCGGAAGGGCCGAGCGCAGAAGTGGTCCTGCAACTTTATCCGCCTCCATCCAGTCTATT
AATTGTTGCCGGGAAGCTAGAGTAAGTAGTTCGCCAGTTAATAGTTTGCGCAACGTTGTTGCCATTGCTA
CAGGCATCGTGGTGTCACGCTCGTCGTTTGGTATGGCTTCATTCAGCTCCGGTTCCCAACGATCAAGGCG
AGTTACATGATCCCCCATGTTGTGCAAAAAAGCGGTTAGCTCCTTCGGTCCTCCGATCGTTGTCAGAAGT
AAGTTGGCCGCAGTGTTATCACTCATGGTTATGGCAGCACTGCATAATTCTCTTACTGTCATGCCATCCG
TAAGATGCTTTTCTGTGACTGGTGAGTACTCAACCAAGTCATTCTGAGAATAGTGTATGCGGCGACCGAG
TTGCTCTTGCCCGGCGTCAATACGGGATAATACCGCGCCACATAGCAGAACTTTAAAAGTGCTCATCATT
GGAAAACGTTCTTCGGGGCGAAAACTCTCAAGGATCTTACCGCTGTTGAGATCCAGTTCGATGTAACCCA
CTCGTGCACCCAACTGATCTTCAGCATCTTTTACTTTCACCAGCGTTTCTGGGTGAGCAAAAACAGGAAG
GCAAAATGCCGCAAAAAAGGGAATAAGGGCGACACGGAAATGTTGAATACTCATACTCTTCCTTTTTCAA
TATTATTGAAGCATTTATCAGGGTTATTGTCTCATGAGCGGATACATATTTGAATGTATTTAGAAAAATA
AACAAATAGGGGTTCCGCGCACATTTCCCCGAAAAGTGCCACCTGACGTCTAAGAAACCATTATTATCAT
GACATTAACCTATAAAAATAGGCGTATCACGAGGCCCTTTCGTCTCGCGCGTTTCGGTGATGACGGTGAA
AACCTCTGACACATGCAGCTCCCGGAGACGGTCACAGCTTGTCTGTAAGCGGATGCCGGGAGCAGACAAG
CCCGTCAGGGCGCGTCAGCGGGTGTTGGCGGGTGTCGGGGCTGGCTTAACTATGCGGCATCAGAGCAGAT
TGTACTGAGAGTGCACCATATGCGGTGTGAAATACCGCACAGATGCGTAAGGAGAAAATACCGCATCAGG
AAATTGTAAGCGTTAATATTTTGTTAAAATTCGCGTTAAATTTTTGTTAAATCAGCTCATTTTTTAACCA
ATAGGCCGAAATCGGCAAAATCCCTTATAAATCAAAAGAATAGACCGAGATAGGGT
[37 nt withheld, positions 6847-6883]
AAAGAACGTGGACTCCAACGTCAAAGG
[49 nt withheld, positions 6911-6959]
T
[91 nt withheld, positions 6961-7051]
G
[124 nt withheld, positions 7053-7176]
CCATTCGCCATTCAGGCTGCGCAACTGTTGGGAAGGGCGATCGGTGCGGGCCTCTT
